>Addgene plasmid #76964 | PIK3C3 gRNA (BRDN0001147714) | addgene full sequence | sequence record 186850 | Addgene Assembled Sequence
CCCGGGTGCAAAGATGGATAAAGTTTTAAACAGAGAGGAATCTTTGCAGCTAATGGACCTTCTAGGTCTT
GAAAGGAGTGGGAATTGGCTCCGGTGCCCGTCAGTGGGCAGAGCGCACATCGCCCACAGTCCCCGAGAAG
TTGGGGGGAGGGGTCGGCAATTGATCCGGTGCCTAGAGAAGGTGGCGCGGGGTAAACTGGGAAAGTGATG
TCGTGTACTGGCTCCGCCTTTTTCCCGAGGGTGGGGGAGAACCGTATATAAGTGCAGTAGTCGCCGTGAA
CGTTCTTTTTCGCAACGGGTTTGCCGCCAGAACACAGGTAAGTGCCGTGTGTGGTTCCCGCGGGCCTGGC
CTCTTTACGGGTTATGGCCCTTGCGTGCCTTGAATTACTTCCACCTGGCTGCAGTACGTGATTCTTGATC
CCGAGCTTCGGGTTGGAAGTGGGTGGGAGAGTTCGAGGCCTTGCGCTTAAGGAGCCCCTTCGCCTCGTGC
TTGAGTTGAGGCCTGGCCTGGGCGCTGGGGCCGCCGCGTGCGAATCTGGTGGCACCTTCGCGCCTGTCTC
GCTGCTTTCGATAAGTCTCTAGCCATTTAAAATTTTTGATGACCTGCTGCGACGCTTTTTTTCTGGCAAG
ATAGTCTTGTAAATGCGGGCCAAGATCTGCACACTGGTATTTCGGTTTTTGGGGCCGCGGGCGGCGACGG
GGCCCGTGCGTCCCAGCGCACATGTTCGGCGAGGCGGGGCCTGCGAGCGCGGCCACCGAGAATCGGACGG
GGGTAGTCTCAAGCTGGCCGGCCTGCTCTGGTGCCTGGCCTCGCGCCGCCGTGTATCGCCCCGCCCTGGG
CGGCAAGGCTGGCCCGGTCGGCACCAGTTGCGTGAGCGGAAAGATGGCCGCTTCCCGGCCCTGCTGCAGG
GAGCTCAAAATGGAGGACGCGGCGCTCGGGAGAGCGGGCGGGTGAGTCACCCACACAAAGGAAAAGGGCC
TTTCCGTCCTCAGCCGTCGCTTCATGTGACTCCACGGAGTACCGGGCGCCGTCCAGGCACCTCGATTAGT
TCTCGAGCTTTTGGAGTACGTCGTCTTTAGGTTGGGGGGAGGGGTTTTATGCGATGGAGTTTCCCCACAC
TGAGTGGGTGGAGACTGAAGTTAGGCCAGCTTGGCACTTGATGTAATTCTCCTTGGAATTTGCCCTTTTT
GAGTTTGGATCTTGGTTCATTCTCAAGCCTCAGACAGTGGTTCAAAGTTTTTTTCTTCCATTTCAGGTGT
CGTGACGTACGGCCACCATGACCGAGTACAAGCCCACGGTGCGCCTCGCCACCCGCGACGACGTCCCCAG
GGCCGTACGCACCCTCGCCGCCGCGTTCGCCGACTACCCCGCCACGCGCCACACCGTCGATCCGGACCGC
CACATCGAGCGGGTCACCGAGCTGCAAGAACTCTTCCTCACGCGCGTCGGGCTCGACATCGGCAAGGTGT
GGGTCGCGGACGACGGCGCCGCCGTGGCGGTCTGGACCACGCCGGAGAGCGTCGAAGCGGGGGCGGTGTT
CGCCGAGATCGGCCCGCGCATGGCCGAGTTGAGCGGTTCCCGGCTGGCCGCGCAGCAACAGATGGAAGGC
CTCCTGGCGCCGCACCGGCCCAAGGAGCCCGCGTGGTTCCTGGCCACCGTCGGAGTCTCGCCCGACCACC
AGGGCAAGGGTCTGGGCAGCGCCGTCGTGCTCCCCGGAGTGGAGGCGGCCGAGCGCGCCGGGGTGCCCGC
CTTCCTGGAGACCTCCGCGCCCCGCAACCTCCCCTTCTACGAGCGGCTCGGCTTCACCGTCACCGCCGAC
GTCGAGGTGCCCGAAGGACCGCGCACCTGGTGCATGACCCGCAAGCCCGGTGCCTGAACGCGTTAAGTCG
ACAATCAACCTCTGGATTACAAAATTTGTGAAAGATTGACTGGTATTCTTAACTATGTTGCTCCTTTTAC
GCTATGTGGATACGCTGCTTTAATGCCTTTGTATCATGCTATTGCTTCCCGTATGGCTTTCATTTTCTCC
TCCTTGTATAAATCCTGGTTGCTGTCTCTTTATGAGGAGTTGTGGCCCGTTGTCAGGCAACGTGGCGTGG
TGTGCACTGTGTTTGCTGACGCAACCCCCACTGGTTGGGGCATTGCCACCACCTGTCAGCTCCTTTCCGG
GACTTTCGCTTTCCCCCTCCCTATTGCCACGGCGGAACTCATCGCCGCCTGCCTTGCCCGCTGCTGGACA
GGGGCTCGGCTGTTGGGCACTGACAATTCCGTGGTGTTGTCGGGGAAATCATCGTCCTTTCCTTGGCTGC
TCGCCTGTGTTGCCACCTGGATTCTGCGCGGGACGTCCTTCTGCTACGTCCCTTCGGCCCTCAATCCAGC
GGACCTTCCTTCCCGCGGCCTGCTGCCGGCTCTGCGGCCTCTTCCGCGTCTTCGCCTTCGCCCTCAGACG
AGTCGGATCTCCCTTTGGGCCGCCTCCCCGCGTCGACTTTAAGACCAATGACTTACAAGGCAGCTGTAGA
TCTTAGCCACTTTTTAAAAGAAAAGGGGGGACTGGAAGGGCTAATTCACTCCCAACGAAGACAAGATCTG
CTTTTTGCTTGTACTGGGTCTCTCTGGTTAGACCAGATCTGAGCCTGGGAGCTCTCTGGCTAACTAGGGA
ACCCACTGCTTAAGCCTCAATAAAGCTTGCCTTGAGTGCTTCAAGTAGTGTGTGCCCGTCTGTTGTGTGA
CTCTGGTAACTAGAGATCCCTCAGACCCTTTTAGTCAGTGTGGAAAATCTCTAGCAGTACGTATAGTAGT
TCATGTCATCTTATTATTCAGTATTTATAACTTGCAAAGAAATGAATATCAGAGAGTGAGAGGAACTTGT
TTATTGCAGCTTATAATGGTTACAAATAAAGCAATAGCATCACAAATTTCACAAATAAAGCATTTTTTTC
ACTGCATTCTAGTTGTGGTTTGTCCAAACTCATCAATGTATCTTATCATGTCTGGCTCTAGCTATCCCGC
CCCTAACTCCGCCCATCCCGCCCCTAACTCCGCCCAGTTCCGCCCATTCTCCGCCCCATGGCTGACTAAT
TTTTTTTATTTATGCAGAGGCCGAGGCCGCCTCGGCCTCTGAGCTATTCCAGAAGTAGTGAGGAGGCTTT
TTTGGAGGCCTAGGGACGTACCCAATTCGCCCTATAGTGAGTCGTATTACGCGCGCTCACTGGCCGTCGT
TTTACAACGTCGTGACTGGGAAAACCCTGGCGTTACCCAACTTAATCGCCTTGCAGCACATCCCCCTTTC
GCCAGCTGGCGTAATAGCGAAGAGGCCCGCACCGATCGCCCTTCCCAACAGTTGCGCAGCCTGAATGGCG
AATGGG
[124 nt withheld, positions 3367-3490]
C
[91 nt withheld, positions 3492-3582]
A
[49 nt withheld, positions 3584-3632]
CCTTTGACGTTGGAGTCCACGTTCTTT
[37 nt withheld, positions 3660-3696]
ACCCTATCTCGGTCTATTCTTTTGATTTATAAGGGATTTTGCCGATTTCGGCCTATTGGTTAAAAAATGA
GCTGATTTAACAAAAATTTAACGCGAATTTTAACAAAATATTAACGCTTACAATTTAGGTGGCACTTTTC
GGGGAAATGTGCGCGGAACCCCTATTTGTTTATTTTTCTAAATACATTCAAATATGTATCCGCTCATGAG
ACAATAACCCTGATAAATGCTTCAATAATATTGAAAAAGGAAGAGTATGAGTATTCAACATTTCCGTGTC
GCCCTTATTCCCTTTTTTGCGGCATTTTGCCTTCCTGTTTTTGCTCACCCAGAAACGCTGGTGAAAGTAA
AAGATGCTGAAGATCAGTTGGGTGCACGAGTGGGTTACATCGAACTGGATCTCAACAGCGGTAAGATCCT
TGAGAGTTTTCGCCCCGAAGAACGTTTTCCAATGATGAGCACTTTTAAAGTTCTGCTATGTGGCGCGGTA
TTATCCCGTATTGACGCCGGGCAAGAGCAACTCGGTCGCCGCATACACTATTCTCAGAATGACTTGGTTG
AGTACTCACCAGTCACAGAAAAGCATCTTACGGATGGCATGACAGTAAGAGAATTATGCAGTGCTGCCAT
AACCATGAGTGATAACACTGCGGCCAACTTACTTCTGACAACGATCGGAGGACCGAAGGAGCTAACCGCT
TTTTTGCACAACATGGGGGATCATGTAACTCGCCTTGATCGTTGGGAACCGGAGCTGAATGAAGCCATAC
CAAACGACGAGCGTGACACCACGATGCCTGTAGCAATGGCAACAACGTTGCGCAAACTATTAACTGGCGA
ACTACTTACTCTAGCTTCCCGGCAACAATTAATAGACTGGATGGAGGCGGATAAAGTTGCAGGACCACTT
CTGCGCTCGGCCCTTCCGGCTGGCTGGTTTATTGCTGATAAATCTGGAGCCGGTGAGCGTGGGTCTCGCG
GTATCATTGCAGCACTGGGGCCAGATGGTAAGCCCTCCCGTATCGTAGTTATCTACACGACGGGGAGTCA
GGCAACTATGGATGAACGAAATAGACAGATCGCTGAGATAGGTGCCTCACTGATTAAGCATTGGTAACTG
TCAGACCAAGTTTACTCATATATACTTTAGATTGATTTAAAACTTCATTTTTAATTTAAAAGGATCTAGG
TGAAGATCCTTTTTGATAATCTCATGACCAAAATCCCTTAACGTGAGTTTTCGTTCCACTGAGCGTCAGA
CCCCGTAGAAAAGATCAAAGGATCTTCTTGAGATCCTTTTTTTCTGCGCGTAATCTGCTGCTTGCAAACA
AAAAAACCACCGCTACCAGCGGTGGTTTGTTTGCCGGATCAAGAGCTACCAACTCTTTTTCCGAAGGTAA
CTGGCTTCAGCAGAGCGCAGATACCAAATACTGTTCTTCTAGTGTAGCCGTAGTTAGGCCACCACTTCAA
GAACTCTGTAGCACCGCCTACATACCTCGCTCTGCTAATCCTGTTACCAGTGGCTGCTGCCAGTGGCGAT
AAGTCGTGTCTTACCGGGTTGGACTCAAGACGATAGTTACCGGATAAGGCGCAGCGGTCGGGCTGAACGG
GGGGTTCGTGCACACAGCCCAGCTTGGAGCGAACGACCTACACCGAACTGAGATACCTACAGCGTGAGCT
ATGAGAAAGCGCCACGCTTCCCGAAGGGAGAAAGGCGGACAGGTATCCGGTAAGCGGCAGGGTCGGAACA
GGAGAGCGCACGAGGGAGCTTCCAGGGGGAAACGCCTGGTATCTTTATAGTCCTGTCGGGTTTCGCCACC
TCTGACTTGAGCGTCGATTTTTGTGATGCTCGTCAGGGGGGCGGAGCCTATGGAAAAACGCCAGCAACGC
GGCCTTTTTACGGTTCCTGGCCTTTTGCTGGCCTTTTGCTCACATGTTCTTTCCTGCGTTATCCCCTGAT
TCTGTGGATAACCGTATTACCGCCTTTGAGTGAGCTGATACCGCTCGCCGCAGCCGAACGACCGAGCGCA
GCGAGTCAGTGAGCGAGGAAGCGGAAGAGCGCCCAATACGCAAACCGCCTCTCCCCGCGCGTTGGCCGAT
TCATTAATGCAGCTGGCACGACAGGTTTCCCGACTGGAAAGCGGGCAGTGAGCGCAACGCAATTAATGTG
AGTTAGCTCACTCATTAGGCACCCCAGGCTTTACACTTTATGCTTCCGGCTCGTATGTTGTGTGGAATTG
TGAGCGGATAACAATTTCACACAGGAAACAGCTATGACCATGATTACGCCAAGCGCGCAATTAACCCTCA
CTAAAGGGAACAAAAGCTGGAGCTGCAAGCTTAATGTAGTCTTATGCAATACTCTTGTAGTCTTGCAACA
TGGTAACGATGAGTTAGCAACATGCCTTACAAGGAGAGAAAAAGCACCGTGCATGCCGATTGGTGGAAGT
AAGGTGGTACGATCGTGCCTTATTAGGAAGGCAACAGACGGGTCTGACATGGATTGGACGAACCACTGAA
TTGCCGCATTGCAGAGATATTGTATTTAAGTGCCTAGCTCGATACATAAACGGGTCTCTCTGGTTAGACC
AGATCTGAGCCTGGGAGCTCTCTGGCTAACTAGGGAACCCACTGCTTAAGCCTCAATAAAGCTTGCCTTG
AGTGCTTCAAGTAGTGTGTGCCCGTCTGTTGTGTGACTCTGGTAACTAGAGATCCCTCAGACCCTTTTAG
TCAGTGTGGAAAATCTCTAGCAGTGGCGCCCGAACAGGGACTTGAAAGCGAAAGGGAAACCAGAGGAGCT
CTCTCGACGCAGGACTCGGCTTGCTGAAGCGCGCACGGCAAGAGGCGAGGGGCGGCGACTGGTGAGTACG
CCAAAAATTTTGACTAGCGGAGGCTAGAAGGAGAGAGATGGGTGCGAGAGCGTCAGTATTAAGCGGGGGA
GAATTAGATCGCGATGGGAAAAAATTCGGTTAAGGCCAGGGGGAAAGAAAAAATATAAATTAAAACATAT
AGTATGGGCAAGCAGGGAGCTAGAACGATTCGCAGTTAATCCTGGCCTGTTAGAAACATCAGAAGGCTGT
AGACAAATACTGGGACAGCTACAACCATCCCTTCAGACAGGATCAGAAGAACTTAGATCATTATATAATA
CAGTAGCAACCCTCTATTGTGTGCATCAAAGGATAGAGATAAAAGACACCAAGGAAGCTTTAGACAAGAT
AGAGGAAGAGCAAAACAAAAGTAAGACCACCGCACAGCAAGCGGCCGCTGATCTTCAGACCTGGAGGAGG
AGATATGAGGGACAATTGGAGAAGTGAATTATATAAATATAAAGTAGTAAAAATTGAACCATTAGGAGTA
GCACCCACCAAGGCAAAGAGAAGAGTGGTGCAGAGAGAAAAAAGAGCAGTGGGAATAGGAGCTTTGTTCC
TTGGGTTCTTGGGAGCAGCAGGAAGCACTATGGGCGCAGCGTCAATGACGCTGACGGTACAGGCCAGACA
ATTATTGTCTGGTATAGTGCAGCAGCAGAACAATTTGCTGAGGGCTATTGAGGCGCAACAGCATCTGTTG
CAACTCACAGTCTGGGGCATCAAGCAGCTCCAGGCAAGAATCCTGGCTGTGGAAAGATACCTAAAGGATC
AACAGCTCCTGGGGATTTGGGGTTGCTCTGGAAAACTCATTTGCACCACTGCTGTGCCTTGGAATGCTAG
TTGGAGTAATAAATCTCTGGAACAGATTTGGAATCACACGACCTGGATGGAGTGGGACAGAGAAATTAAC
AATTACACAAGCTTAATACACTCCTTAATTGAAGAATCGCAAAACCAGCAAGAAAAGAATGAACAAGAAT
TATTGGAATTAGATAAATGGGCAAGTTTGTGGAATTGGTTTAACATAACAAATTGGCTGTGGTATATAAA
ATTATTCATAATGATAGTAGGAGGCTTGGTAGGTTTAAGAATAGTTTTTGCTGTACTTTCTATAGTGAAT
AGAGTTAGGCAGGGATATTCACCATTATCGTTTCAGACCCACCTCCCAACCCCGAGGGGACCCAGAGAGG
GCCTATTTCCCATGATTCCTTCATATTTGCATATACGATACAAGGCTGTTAGAGAGATAATTAGAATTAA
TTTGACTGTAAACACAAAGATATTAGTACAAAATACGTGACGTAGAAAGTAATAATTTCTTGGGTAGTTT
GCAGTTTTAAAATTATGTTTTAAAATGGACTATCATATGCTTACCGTAACTTGAAAGTATTTCGATTTCT
TGGCTTTATATATCTTGTGGAAAGGACGAAACACCGAGTTGGGTTGGTGTAATGAGGTTTTAGAGCTAGA
AATAGCAAGTTAAAATAAGGCTAGTCCGTTATCAACTTGAAAAAGTGGCACCGAGTCGGTGCTTTTTTAA
GCTTGGCGTAACTAGATCTTGAGACAAATGGCAGTATTCATCCACAATTTTAAAAGAAAAGGGGGGATTG
GGGGGTACAGTGCAGGGGAAAGAATAGTAGACATAATAGCAACAGACATACAAACTAAAGAATTACAAAA
ACAAATTACAAAAATTCAAAATTTTCGGGTTTATTACAGGGACAGCAGAGATCCACTTTGGCGCCGGCTC
GAGGGGG
Features (pLannotate 1.2.2; 29 found; start..end, strand, type, name):
     14..80      +  CDS            small t antigen (fragment): SV40 (simian virus 40) small t antigen
    106..317     +  promoter       EF-1α core promoter: core promoter for human elongation factor EF-1α
    318..1256    +  intron         EF-1α intron A: intron upstream of the start codon of human EF-1α
   1278..1877    +  CDS            PuroR (fragment): puromycin N-acetyltransferase; pac from Streptomyces; confers resistance to puromycin
   1893..2481    +  misc_feature   WPRE: woodchuck hepatitis virus posttranscriptional regulatory element
   2532..2551    +  misc_feature   cPPT/CTS (fragment): central polypurine tract and central termination sequence of HIV-1
   2553..2786    +  LTR            3' LTR (ΔU3): self-inactivating 3' long terminal repeat (LTR) from HIV-1
   2864..2985    +  polyA_signal   SV40 poly(A) signal: SV40 polyadenylation signal
   3025..3160    +  rep_origin     SV40 ori: SV40 origin of replication
   3181..3199    -  promoter       T7 promoter: promoter for bacteriophage T7 RNA polymerase
   3207..3362    +  CDS            lacZα (fragment): LacZα fragment of β-galactosidase; lacZ fragment
   3367..3795    +  rep_origin     f1 ori (sequence partly withheld): f1 bacteriophage origin of replication; arrow indicates direction of (+) strand synthesis
   3848..3952    +  promoter       AmpR promoter: bla
   3953..4813    +  CDS            AmpR: β-lactamase; bla; confers resistance to ampicillin, carbenicillin, and related antibiotics
   4984..5572    +  rep_origin     ori: high-copy-number ColE1/pMB1/pBR322/pUC origin of replication
   5755..5847    +  CDS            lacI (fragment): lac repressor; lacI; The lac repressor binds to the lac operator to inhibit transcription in E. coli. This inhibition can be relieved by adding lactose or isopropyl-β-D-thiogalactopyranoside (IPTG).
   5860..5881    +  protein_bind   CAP binding site: CAP binding activates transcription in the presence of cAMP. E. coli catabolite activator protein
   5896..5926    +  promoter       lac promoter: promoter for the E. coli lac operon
   5934..5950    +  protein_bind   lac operator: The lac repressor binds to the lac operator to inhibit transcription in E. coli. This inhibition can be relieved by adding lactose or isopropyl-β-D-thiogalactopyranoside (IPTG). lac repressor encoded by lacI
   5995..6013    +  promoter       T3 promoter: promoter for bacteriophage T3 RNA polymerase
   6041..6267    +  promoter       RSV promoter: Rous sarcoma virus enhancer/promoter
   6268..6448    +  LTR            5' LTR (truncated): truncated 5' long terminal repeat (LTR) from HIV-1
   6495..6620    +  misc_feature   HIV-1 Ψ: packaging signal of human immunodeficiency virus type 1
   6604..6967    +  CDS            HIV-1 gag (fragment): gag protein from human immunodeficiency virus 1; gag
   7113..7346    +  misc_feature   RRE: The Rev response element (RRE) of HIV-1 allows for Rev-dependent mRNA export from the nucleus to the cytoplasm.
   7723..7749    +  CDS            Rev (fragment): human immunodeficiency virus 1 (HIV-1) Rev protein; rev; enhances nuclear export of unspliced and incompletely spliced viral mRNAs
   7753..7993    +  promoter       U6 promoter: RNA polymerase III promoter for human U6 snRNA
   8023..8098    +  misc_RNA       gRNA scaffold: guide RNA scaffold for the Streptococcus pyogenes CRISPR/Cas9 system
   8154..8271    +  misc_feature   cPPT/CTS: central polypurine tract and central termination sequence of HIV-1
