[The description below was written by a language model from this plasmid's Addgene catalogue record and pLannotate feature annotations shown in this document.]
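Description:
PIK3C3 gRNA (BRDN0001147714) is a third-generation lentiviral guide RNA plasmid built on the lentiGuide-Puro backbone and designed to target human PIK3C3, the gene also known as VPS34. It is maintained in E. coli through a high-copy ColE1/pUC-type origin with ampicillin selection from the β-lactamase gene. The backbone also carries an f1 origin, an SV40 origin and poly(A) signal, and residual lac and T7/T3 promoter elements from the parental cloning vector.

The lentiviral transfer cassette starts with an RSV promoter fused to a truncated HIV-1 5' LTR, which makes genomic RNA production independent of Tat. This is followed by the Ψ packaging signal with a gag fragment and by the Rev response element for Rev-dependent nuclear export. Downstream, a human U6 RNA polymerase III promoter drives the PIK3C3-specific spacer joined to the Streptococcus pyogenes Cas9 guide RNA scaffold. A cPPT/CTS element, which aids nuclear import of the viral genome, sits just after this unit. A second expression unit uses the EF-1α core promoter with its intron A to express puromycin N-acetyltransferase, allowing selection of transduced mammalian cells. A WPRE follows to enhance transcript expression, and the cassette ends in a self-inactivating ΔU3 3' LTR.

The plasmid does not encode Cas9, so it must be used with a separate Cas9 vector or in cells that already express the nuclease. It corresponds to a guide from a human kinome CRISPR knockout library. The depositors note that the guide was designed against a GenBank reference sequence that has since been withdrawn.
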