Addgene plasmid #76964: PIK3C3 gRNA (BRDN0001147714)
Purpose: 3rd generation lentiviral gRNA plasmid targeting human PIK3C3
Depositing lab: John Doench & David Root. Depositing organization: Broad Institute. Publication: Optimized sgRNA design to maximize activity and minimize off-target effects of CRISPR-Cas9. Doench JG, Fusi N, Sullender M, Hegde M, Vaimberg EW, Donovan KF, Smith I, Tothova Z, Wilen C, Orchard R, Virgin HW, Listgarten J, Root DE. Nat Biotechnol. 2016 Jan 18. doi: 10.1038/nbt.3437. PubMed 26780180.
Backbone
  Vector backbone: lentiGuide-Puro
  Backbone manufacturer: Zhang Lab (Addgene plasmid # 52963)
  Vector type: Mammalian Expression, Lentiviral, CRISPR
  Selectable markers: Puromycin
Growth in bacteria
  Bacterial resistance: Ampicillin, 100 μg/mL
  Growth temperature: 37°C
  Growth strain: DH5alpha
  Copy number: High Copy
Gene/Insert
  Gene/Insert name: PIK3C3 (alt name: PIK3C3)
  gRNA/shRNA sequence: AGTTGGGTTGGTGTAATGAG
  Species: H. sapiens (human)
  Entrez Gene: PIK3C3 (a.k.a. VPS34, Vps34, hVps34)
  Promoter: hU6
  Cloning method: Unknown
  Sequencing primers: 5′ U6-F; 3′ pS2-R
Terms and licenses: Academic/Nonprofit Terms; Industry Terms: Not Available to Industry
Depositor comments: The gRNA was designed to target a Genbank reference sequence which has since been removed from the database. Note that this plasmid does NOT contain Cas9. It should be used in conjunction with lentiCas9-Blast (Addgene #52962) or otherwise with cell lines already expressing Cas9. Browse the full kinome gRNA library at http://www.addgene.org/pooled-library/broadgpp-human-kinome/ or visit http://www.broadinstitute.org/rnai/public/ for detailed protocols and information.
How to cite: PIK3C3 gRNA (BRDN0001147714) was a gift from John Doench & David Root (Addgene plasmid # 76964 ; http://n2t.net/addgene:76964 ; RRID:Addgene_76964)
