>Addgene plasmid #76964 | PIK3C3 gRNA (BRDN0001147714) | depositor partial sequence | sequence record 144424 | Target Sequence
AGTTGGGTTGGTGTAATGAG
