>Addgene plasmid #76964 | PIK3C3 gRNA (BRDN0001147714) | addgene partial sequence | sequence record 186849 | hU6-F
GTAGAAAGTAATAATTTCTTGGGTAGTTTGCAGTTTTAAAATTATGTTTTAAAATGGACTATCATATGCT
TACCGTAACTTGAAAGTATTTCGATTTCTTGGCTTTATATATCTTGTGGAAAGGACGAAACACCGAGTTG
GGTTGGTGTAATGAGGTTTTAGAGCTAGAAATAGCAAGTTAAAATAAGGCTAGTCCGTTATCAACTTGAA
AAAGTGGCACCGAGTCGGTGCTTTTTTAAGCTTGGCGTAACTAGATCTTGAGACAAATGGCAGTATTCAT
CCACAATTTTAAAAGAAAAGGGGGGATTGGGGGGTACAGTGCAGGGGAAAGAATAGTAGACATAATAGCA
ACAGACATACAAACTAAAGAATTACAAAAACAAATTACAAAAATTCAAAATTTTCGGGTTTATTACAGGG
ACAGCAGAGATCCACTTTGGCGCCGGCTCGAGGGGGCCCGGGTGCAAAGATGGATAAAGTTTTAAACAGA
GAGGAATCTTTGCAGCTAATGGACCTTCTAGGTCTTGAAAGGAGTGGGAATTGGCTCCGGTGCCCGTCAG
TGGGCAGAGC
